>Addgene plasmid #66178 | pET15b+PCNA2 E105C/L171C | depositor full sequence | sequence record 112852 | pET15b+PCNA2 E105C/L171C sequence 6445 bps
TTCTTGAAGACGAAAGGGCCTCGTGATACGCCTATTTTTATAGGTTAATGTCATGATAATAATGGTTTCT
TAGACGTCAGGTGGCACTTTTCGGGGAAATGTGCGCGGAACCCCTATTTGTTTATTTTTCTAAATACATT
CAAATATGTATCCGCTCATGAGACAATAACCCTGATAAATGCTTCAATAATATTGAAAAAGGAAGAGTAT
GAGTATTCAACATTTCCGTGTCGCCCTTATTCCCTTTTTTGCGGCATTTTGCCTTCCTGTTTTTGCTCAC
CCAGAAACGCTGGTGAAAGTAAAAGATGCTGAAGATCAGTTGGGTGCACGAGTGGGTTACATCGAACTGG
ATCTCAACAGCGGTAAGATCCTTGAGAGTTTTCGCCCCGAAGAACGTTTTCCAATGATGAGCACTTTTAA
AGTTCTGCTATGTGGCGCGGTATTATCCCGTGTTGACGCCGGGCAAGAGCAACTCGGTCGCCGCATACAC
TATTCTCAGAATGACTTGGTTGAGTACTCACCAGTCACAGAAAAGCATCTTACGGATGGCATGACAGTAA
GAGAATTATGCAGTGCTGCCATAACCATGAGTGATAACACTGCGGCCAACTTACTTCTGACAACGATCGG
AGGACCGAAGGAGCTAACCGCTTTTTTGCACAACATGGGGGATCATGTAACTCGCCTTGATCGTTGGGAA
CCGGAGCTGAATGAAGCCATACCAAACGACGAGCGTGACACCACGATGCCTGCAGCAATGGCAACAACGT
TGCGCAAACTATTAACTGGCGAACTACTTACTCTAGCTTCCCGGCAACAATTAATAGACTGGATGGAGGC
GGATAAAGTTGCAGGACCACTTCTGCGCTCGGCCCTTCCGGCTGGCTGGTTTATTGCTGATAAATCTGGA
GCCGGTGAGCGTGGGTCTCGCGGTATCATTGCAGCACTGGGGCCAGATGGTAAGCCCTCCCGTATCGTAG
TTATCTACACGACGGGGAGTCAGGCAACTATGGATGAACGAAATAGACAGATCGCTGAGATAGGTGCCTC
ACTGATTAAGCATTGGTAACTGTCAGACCAAGTTTACTCATATATACTTTAGATTGATTTAAAACTTCAT
TTTTAATTTAAAAGGATCTAGGTGAAGATCCTTTTTGATAATCTCATGACCAAAATCCCTTAACGTGAGT
TTTCGTTCCACTGAGCGTCAGACCCCGTAGAAAAGATCAAAGGATCTTCTTGAGATCCTTTTTTTCTGCG
CGTAATCTGCTGCTTGCAAACAAAAAAACCACCGCTACCAGCGGTGGTTTGTTTGCCGGATCAAGAGCTA
CCAACTCTTTTTCCGAAGGTAACTGGCTTCAGCAGAGCGCAGATACCAAATACTGTCCTTCTAGTGTAGC
CGTAGTTAGGCCACCACTTCAAGAACTCTGTAGCACCGCCTACATACCTCGCTCTGCTAATCCTGTTACC
AGTGGCTGCTGCCAGTGGCGATAAGTCGTGTCTTACCGGGTTGGACTCAAGACGATAGTTACCGGATAAG
GCGCAGCGGTCGGGCTGAACGGGGGGTTCGTGCACACAGCCCAGCTTGGAGCGAACGACCTACACCGAAC
TGAGATACCTACAGCGTGAGCTATGAGAAAGCGCCACGCTTCCCGAAGGGAGAAAGGCGGACAGGTATCC
GGTAAGCGGCAGGGTCGGAACAGGAGAGCGCACGAGGGAGCTTCCAGGGGGAAACGCCTGGTATCTTTAT
AGTCCTGTCGGGTTTCGCCACCTCTGACTTGAGCGTCGATTTTTGTGATGCTCGTCAGGGGGGCGGAGCC
TATGGAAAAACGCCAGCAACGCGGCCTTTTTACGGTTCCTGGCCTTTTGCTGGCCTTTTGCTCACATGTT
CTTTCCTGCGTTATCCCCTGATTCTGTGGATAACCGTATTACCGCCTTTGAGTGAGCTGATACCGCTCGC
CGCAGCCGAACGACCGAGCGCAGCGAGTCAGTGAGCGAGGAAGCGGAAGAGCGCCTGATGCGGTATTTTC
TCCTTACGCATCTGTGCGGTATTTCACACCGCATATATGGTGCACTCTCAGTACAATCTGCTCTGATGCC
GCATAGTTAAGCCAGTATACACTCCGCTATCGCTACGTGACTGGGTCATGGCTGCGCCCCGACACCCGCC
AACACCCGCTGACGCGCCCTGACGGGCTTGTCTGCTCCCGGCATCCGCTTACAGACAAGCTGTGACCGTC
TCCGGGAGCTGCATGTGTCAGAGGTTTTCACCGTCATCACCGAAACGCGCGAGGCAGCTGCGGTAAAGCT
CATCAGCGTGGTCGTGAAGCGATTCACAGATGTCTGCCTGTTCATCCGCGTCCAGCTCGTTGAGTTTCTC
CAGAAGCGTTAATGTCTGGCTTCTGATAAAGCGGGCCATGTTAAGGGCGGTTTTTTCCTGTTTGGTCACT
GATGCCTCCGTGTAAGGGGGATTTCTGTTCATGGGGGTAATGATACCGATGAAACGAGAGAGGATGCTCA
CGATACGGGTTACTGATGATGAACATGCCCGGTTACTGGAACGTTGTGAGGGTAAACAACTGGCGGTATG
GATGCGGCGGGACCAGAGAAAAATCACTCAGGGTCAATGCCAGCGCTTCGTTAATACAGATGTAGGTGTT
CCACAGGGTAGCCAGCAGCATCCTGCGATGCAGATCCGGAACATAATGGTGCAGGGCGCTGACTTCCGCG
TTTCCAGACTTTACGAAACACGGAAACCGAAGACCATTCATGTTGTTGCTCAGGTCGCAGACGTTTTGCA
GCAGCAGTCGCTTCACGTTCGCTCGCGTATCGGTGATTCATTCTGCTAACCAGTAAGGCAACCCCGCCAG
CCTAGCCGGGTCCTCAACGACAGGAGCACGATCATGCGCACCCGTGGCCAGGACCCAACGCTGCCCGAGA
TGCGCCGCGTGCGGCTGCTGGAGATGGCGGACGCGATGGATATGTTCTGCCAAGGGTTGGTTTGCGCATT
CACAGTTCTCCGCAAGAATTGATTGGCTCCAATTCTTGGAGTGGTGAATCCGTTAGCGAGGTGCCGCCGG
CTTCCATTCAGGTCGAGGTGGCCCGGCTCCATGCACCGCGACGCAACGCGGGGAGGCAGACAAGGTATAG
GGCGGCGCCTACAATCCATGCCAACCCGTTCCATGTGCTCGCCGAGGCGGCATAAATCGCCGTGACGATC
AGCGGTCCAGTGATCGAAGTTAGGCTGGTAAGAGCCGCGAGCGATCCTTGAAGCTGTCCCTGATGGTCGT
CATCTACCTGCCTGGACAGCATGGCCTGCAACGCGGGCATCCCGATGCCGCCGGAAGCGAGAAGAATCAT
AATGGGGAAGGCCATCCAGCCTCGCGTCGCGAACGCCAGCAAGACGTAGCCCAGCGCGTCGGCCGCCATG
CCGGCGATAATGGCCTGCTTCTCGCCGAAACGTTTGGTGGCGGGACCAGTGACGAAGGCTTGAGCGAGGG
CGTGCAAGATTCCGAATACCGCAAGCGACAGGCCGATCATCGTCGCGCTCCAGCGAAAGCGGTCCTCGCC
GAAAATGACCCAGAGCGCTGCCGGCACCTGTCCTACGAGTTGCATGATAAAGAAGACAGTCATAAGTGCG
GCGACGATAGTCATGCCCCGCGCCCACCGGAAGGAGCTGACTGGGTTGAAGGCTCTCAAGGGCATCGGTC
GAGATCCCGGTGCCTAATGAGTGAGCTAACTTACATTAATTGCGTTGCGCTCACTGCCCGCTTTCCAGTC
GGGAAACCTGTCGTGCCAGCTGCATTAATGAATCGGCCAACGCGCGGGGAGAGGCGGTTTGCGTATTGGG
CGCCAGGGTGGTTTTTCTTTTCACCAGTGAGACGGGCAACAGCTGATTGCCCTTCACCGCCTGGCCCTGA
GAGAGTTGCAGCAAGCGGTCCACGCTGGTTTGCCCCAGCAGGCGAAAATCCTGTTTGATGGTGGTTAACG
GCGGGATATAACATGAGCTGTCTTCGGTATCGTCGTATCCCACTACCGAGATATCCGCACCAACGCGCAG
CCCGGACTCGGTAATGGCGCGCATTGCGCCCAGCGCCATCTGATCGTTGGCAACCAGCATCGCAGTGGGA
ACGATGCCCTCATTCAGCATTTGCATGGTTTGTTGAAAACCGGACATGGCACTCCAGTCGCCTTCCCGTT
CCGCTATCGGCTGAATTTGATTGCGAGTGAGATATTTATGCCAGCCAGCCAGACGCAGACGCGCCGAGAC
AGAACTTAATGGGCCCGCTAACAGCGCGATTTGCTGGTGACCCAATGCGACCAGATGCTCCACGCCCAGT
CGCGTACCGTCTTCATGGGAGAAAATAATACTGTTGATGGGTGTCTGGTCAGAGACATCAAGAAATAACG
CCGGAACATTAGTGCAGGCAGCTTCCACAGCAATGGCATCCTGGTCATCCAGCGGATAGTTAATGATCAG
CCCACTGACGCGTTGCGCGAGAAGATTGTGCACCGCCGCTTTACAGGCTTCGACGCCGCTTCGTTCTACC
ATCGACACCACCACGCTGGCACCCAGTTGATCGGCGCGAGATTTAATCGCCGCGACAATTTGCGACGGCG
CGTGCAGGGCCAGACTGGAGGTGGCAACGCCAATCAGCAACGACTGTTTGCCCGCCAGTTGTTGTGCCAC
GCGGTTGGGAATGTAATTCAGCTCCGCCATCGCCGCTTCCACTTTTTCCCGCGTTTTCGCAGAAACGTGG
CTGGCCTGGTTCACCACGCGGGAAACGGTCTGATAAGAGACACCGGCATACTCTGCGACATCGTATAACG
TTACTGGTTTCACATTCACCACCCTGAATTGACTCTCTTCCGGGCGCTATCATGCCATACCGCGAAAGGT
TTTGCGCCATTCGATGGTGTCCGGGATCTCGACGCTCTCCCTTATGCGACTCCTGCATTAGGAAGCAGCC
CAGTAGTAGGTTGAGGCCGTTGAGCACCGCCGCCGCAAGGAATGGTGCATGCAAGGAGATGGCGCCCAAC
AGTCCCCCGGCCACGGGGCCTGCCACCATACCCACGCCGAAACAAGCGCTCATGAGCCCGAAGTGGCGAG
CCCGATCTTCCCCATCGGTGATGTCGGCGATATAGGCGCCAGCAACCGCACCTGTGGCGCCGGTGATGCC
GGCCACGATGCGTCCGGCGTAGAGGATCGAGATCTCGATCCCGCGAAATTAATACGACTCACTATAGGGG
AATTGTGAGCGGATAACAATTCCCCTCTAGAAATAATTTTGTTTAACTTTAAGAAGGAGATATACCATGG
GCAGCAGCCATCATCATCATCATCACAGCAGCGGCCTGGTGCCGCGCGGCAGCCATATGATGAAAGCCAA
AGTGATCGATGCAGTTTCTTTCAGTTACATCCTGCGTACCGTGGGCGATTTCCTGAGCGAAGCCAACTTT
ATTGTGACGAAAGAAGGCATTCGTGTTAGTGGTATCGATCCGAGCCGCGTGGTTTTTCTGGATATCTTCC
TGCCGAGCTCTTACTTTGAAGGCTTCGAAGTTAGCCAGGAAAAAGAAATCATCGGTTTCAAACTGGAAGA
TGTGAACGATATTCTGAAACGTGTTCTGAAAGATGATACCCTGATCCTGAGTAGCAATGAATCTAAACTG
ACCCTGACGTTTGATGGTTGCTTTACCCGCAGTTTTGAACTGCCGCTGATTCAGGTGGAATCTACGCAGC
CGCCGAGTGTTAATCTGGAATTTCCGTTCAAAGCGCAGCTGCTGACCATTACGTTTGCCGATATTATCGA
TGAACTGAGTGATCTGGGCGAAGTGCTGAACATCCATAGCAAAGAAAACAAACTGTACTTCGAAGTGATC
GGTGATTGCAGCACCGCGAAAGTTGAACTGTCTACCGATAACGGCACGCTGCTGGAAGCGTCTGGTGCCG
ATGTGTCTAGTAGCTATGGCATGGAATACGTTGCAAATACCACGAAAATGCGTCGCGCGAGCGATTCTAT
GGAACTGTACTTCGGTAGCCAGATTCCGCTGAAACTGCGTTTTAAACTGCCGCAGGAAGGCTACGGTGAT
TTCTACATCGCACCGCGCGCGGATTAAGAGCGGATCCGGCTGCTAACAAAGCCCGAAAGGAAGCTGAGTT
GGCTGCTGCCACCGCTGAGCAATAACTAGCATAACCCCTTGGGGCCTCTAAACGGGTCTTGAGGGGTTTT
TTGCTGAAAGGAGGAACTATATCCGGATATCCCGCAAGAGGCCCGGCAGTACCGGCATAACCAAGCCTAT
GCCTACAGCATCCAGGGTGACGGTGCCGAGGATGACGATGAGCGCATTGTTAGATTTCATACACGGTGCC
TGACTGCGTTAGCAATTTAACTGTGATAAACTACCGCATTAAAGCTTATCGATGATAAGCTGTCAAACAT
GAGAA
Features (pLannotate 1.2.2; 21 found; start..end, strand, type, name):
    104..208     +  promoter       AmpR promoter: bla
    209..1069    +  CDS            AmpR: β-lactamase; bla; confers resistance to ampicillin, carbenicillin, and related antibiotics
   1240..1828    +  rep_origin     ori: high-copy-number ColE1/pMB1/pBR322/pUC origin of replication
   2014..2156    -  misc_feature   bom: basis of mobility region from pBR322
   2258..2449    -  CDS            rop: Rop protein, which maintains plasmids at low copy number; rop
   2466..2846    +  CDS            YPB1_ECOLX: Protein predicted: Swiss-Prot protein existence level 4. From Escherichia coli.
   3088..3712    -  CDS            TcR (fragment): tetracycline efflux protein; tet; confers resistance to tetracycline
   3727..3748    -  protein_bind   CAP binding site: CAP binding activates transcription in the presence of cAMP. E. coli catabolite activator protein
   3761..4843    -  CDS            lacI: lac repressor; lacI; The lac repressor binds to the lac operator to inhibit transcription in E. coli. This inhibition can be relieved by adding lactose or isopropyl-β-D-thiogalactopyranoside (IPTG).
   4844..4921    -  promoter       lacI promoter: lacI
   4929..5208    -  CDS            TcR (fragment): tetracycline efflux protein; tet; confers resistance to tetracycline
   5230..5248    +  promoter       T7 promoter: promoter for bacteriophage T7 RNA polymerase
   5249..5273    +  protein_bind   lac operator: The lac repressor binds to the lac operator to inhibit transcription in E. coli. This inhibition can be relieved by adding lactose or isopropyl-β-D-thiogalactopyranoside (IPTG). lac repressor encoded by lacI
   5288..5310    +  RBS            RBS: efficient ribosome binding site from bacteriophage T7 gene 10 (Olins and Rangwala, 1989)
   5329..5345    +  CDS            capTEV™ (fragment): composite tag for in vivo biotinylation, TEV protease cleavage, and 6xHis tagging
   5356..5373    +  CDS            thrombin site: thrombin recognition and cleavage site
   5380..6114    +  CDS            pcn2: PCNA2_SACS2 - Also known as pcnA-2. Experimental evidence at protein level: Swiss-Prot protein existence level 1. One of the sliding clamp subunits that acts as a moving platform for DNA processing. Responsible for tethering the catalytic subunit of DNA polymerase to DNA during high-speed replication. Heterotrimer stimulates the Holliday junction resolvase Hjc. DNA polymerase I, DNA ligase and the flap endonuclease may be constitutively associated with the PCNA heterotrimer forming a scanning complex able to couple DNA synthesis and Okazaki fragment maturation. From Saccharolobus solfataricus
   6129..6178    +  CDS            SET1 (fragment): solubility-enhancement tag derived from T7 phage gene 10B
   6186..6233    +  terminator     T7 terminator: transcription terminator for bacteriophage T7 RNA polymerase
   6256..6360    -  CDS            TcR (fragment): tetracycline efflux protein; tet; confers resistance to tetracycline
   6408..6436    -  promoter       tet promoter: E. coli promoter for tetracycline efflux protein gene
