[The description below was written by a language model from this plasmid's Addgene catalogue record and pLannotate feature annotations shown in this document.]
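Description:
pET15b+PCNA2 E105C/L171C is a bacterial expression plasmid built on the Novagen pET-15b(+) backbone, about 6.4 kb in total, for producing a double-cysteine mutant of the Sulfolobus (Saccharolobus) solfataricus P2 sliding clamp subunit PCNA2 in E. coli. It replicates from a pBR322-type ColE1 origin accompanied by the bom region and the rop gene, which keeps copy number low as the record notes, and it is selected with ampicillin through the bla β-lactamase gene. The scattered tetracycline-resistance fragments and tet promoter in the annotation are non-functional remnants of the pBR322 ancestry of pET vectors.

The roughly 750 bp PCNA2 insert was subcloned from a synthetic gene codon-optimised for E. coli and placed between the NdeI and BamHI sites, both retained. Transcription is driven by a T7 promoter followed directly by a lac operator, with a T7 gene 10 ribosome binding site upstream and the T7 terminator downstream. The plasmid-borne lacI gene supplies repressor, so expression is held off until IPTG induction in a host that provides T7 RNA polymerase. The backbone contributes an N-terminal His6 tag (picked up by the annotation software as a short fragment of a composite tag) and a thrombin cleavage site, allowing affinity purification and optional tag removal. A short "SET1" hit after the coding sequence most likely reflects vector sequence rather than a fused tag.

The E105C and L171C substitutions introduce cysteines. Judging from the associated publication title, these serve to form selective intersubunit disulfide bonds within the self-assembling PCNA scaffold, stabilising it as a platform for artificial multienzyme complexes.
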