Addgene plasmid #66178: pET15b+PCNA2 E105C/L171C
Purpose: Expresses the E105C/L171C mutant of Sulfolobus solfataricus PCNA2
Depositing lab: Teruyuki Nagamune. Depositing organization: The University of Tokyo. Publication: Introduction of selective intersubunit disulfide bonds into self-assembly protein scaffold to enhance an artificial multienzyme complex's activity. Hirakawa H, Kakitani A, Nagamune T. Biotechnol Bioeng. 2013 Jul;110(7):1858-64. doi: 10.1002/bit.24861. Epub 2013 Feb 22. PubMed 23404255.
Backbone
  Vector backbone: pET-15b(+)
  Backbone manufacturer: Novagen
  Backbone size w/o insert (bp): 5698
  Total vector size (bp): 6446
  Vector type: Bacterial Expression
Growth in bacteria
  Bacterial resistance: Ampicillin, 100 μg/mL
  Growth temperature: 37°C
  Growth strain: DH5alpha
  Growth instructions: Supplement with 1% glucose is recommended to suppress leaky expression.
  Copy number: Low Copy
Gene/Insert
  Gene/Insert name: DNA polymerase sliding clamp 2 (alt name: PCNA2)
  Species: Synthetic; Sulfolobus solfataricus P2
  Insert size (bp): 748
  Mutation: E105C, L171C
  GenBank ID: NP_342519
  Promoter: T7 promoter
  Tag / fusion protein: His6 tag (N terminal on backbone)
  Cloning method: Restriction Enzyme; 5′ cloning site NdeI (not destroyed); 3′ cloning site BamHI (not destroyed)
  Sequencing primers: 5′ T7; 3′ T7 Terminal
Terms and licenses: Academic/Nonprofit Terms; Industry Terms: Not Available to Industry
Depositor comments: The PCNA2 gene was subcloned from a synthetic gene whose codons are optimized for E. coli expression.
How to cite: pET15b+PCNA2 E105C/L171C was a gift from Teruyuki Nagamune (Addgene plasmid # 66178 ; http://n2t.net/addgene:66178 ; RRID:Addgene_66178)
