>Addgene plasmid #66178 | pET15b+PCNA2 E105C/L171C | addgene partial sequence | sequence record 117591 | T7term 5'-GCTAGTTATTGCTCAGCGG-3'
TTGTTAGCAGCCGGATCCGCTCTTAATCCGCGCGCGGTGCGATGTAGAAATCACCGTAGCCTTCCTGCGG
CAGTTTAAAACGCAGTTTCAGCGGAATCTGGCTACCGAAGTACAGTTCCATAGAATCGCTCGCGCGACGC
ATTTTCGTGGTATTTGCAACGTATTCCATGCCATAGCTACTAGACACATCGGCACCAGACGCTTCCAGCA
GCGTGCCGTTATCGGTAGACAGTTCAACTTTCGCGGTGCTGCAATCACCGATCACTTCGAAGTACAGTTT
GTTTTCTTTGCTATGGATGTTCAGCACTTCGCCCAGATCACTCAGTTCATCGATAATATCGGCAAACGTA
ATGGTCAGCAGCTGCGCTTTGAACGGAAATTCCAGATTAACACTCGGCGGCTGCGTAGATTCCACCTGAA
TCAGCGGCAGTTCAAAACTGCGGGTAAAGCAACCATCAAACGTCAGGGTCAGTTTAGATTCATTGCTACT
CAGGATCAGGGTATCATCTTTCAGAACACGTTTCAGAATATCGTTCACATCTTCCAGTTTGAAACCGATG
ATTTCTTTTTCCTGGCTAACTTCGAAGCCTTCAAAGTAAGAGCTCGGCAGGAAGATATCCAGAAAAACCA
CGCGGCTCGGATCGATACCACTAACACGAATGCCTTCTTTCGTCACAATAAAGTTGGCTTCGCTCAGGAA
ATCGCCCACGGTACGCAGGATGTAACTGAAAGAAACTGCATCGATCACTTTGGCTTTCATCATATGGCTG
CCGCGCGGCACCAGGCCGCTGCTGTGATGATGATGATGATGGCTGCTGCCCATGGTATATCTCCTTCTTA
AAGTTAAACAAAATTATTTCTAGAGGGGAATTGTTATCCGCTCACAATTCCCCTATAGTGAGTCGTATTA
ATTTCGCGGGATCGAGATCTCGATCCTCTACGCCGGACGCATCGTGGCCGGCATCACCGGCGCCACAGG
